Addgene plasmid #230004: pAAV-UAS-mIFNγ
Purpose: Gal4-dependent expression of secreted mouse IFNγ
Depositing lab: Alice Ting. Depositing organization: Stanford University. Publication: Synthetic GPCRs for programmable sensing and control of cell behaviour. Kalogriopoulos NA, Tei R, Yan Y, Klein PM, Ravalin M, Cai B, Soltesz I, Li Y, Ting A. Nature. 2024 Dec 4. doi: 10.1038/s41586-024-08282-3. PubMed 39633047.
Backbone
  Vector backbone: pAAV
  Vector type: Mammalian Expression, AAV
Growth in bacteria
  Bacterial resistance: Ampicillin, 100 μg/mL
  Growth temperature: 30°C
  Growth strain: NEB Stable
  Copy number: High Copy
Gene/Insert
  Gene/Insert name: UAS-mIFNγ
  Species: Synthetic
  Entrez Gene: Ifng (a.k.a. IFN-g, If2f, Ifg)
  Promoter: UAS
  Cloning method: Gibson Cloning
Terms and licenses: Academic/Nonprofit Terms; Industry Terms: Not Available to Industry
How to cite: pAAV-UAS-mIFNγ was a gift from Alice Ting (Addgene plasmid # 230004 ; http://n2t.net/addgene:230004 ; RRID:Addgene_230004)
