[The description below was written by a language model from this plasmid's Addgene catalogue record and pLannotate feature annotations shown in this document.]
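Description:
pAAV-UAS-mIFNγ is an adeno-associated virus transfer plasmid for mammalian expression, built on a pAAV backbone and designed to produce secreted mouse interferon-γ only in cells that contain a Gal4-based transcriptional activator. It is maintained in bacteria through a high-copy ColE1/pUC-type origin and selected with ampicillin via the β-lactamase gene and its own promoter. An f1 phage origin is also present, along with short remnants of pBR322 bom and rop sequences that are not functional parts of the design.

The expression cassette lies between AAV2 inverted terminal repeats, which are the cis elements needed for replication and packaging of the intervening DNA into AAV particles. The right-hand ITR is annotated in full, whereas the left one is detected only as short fragments in the sequencing result, which is common for these repetitive, structured elements. Inside the ITRs, a series of Gal4-binding UAS 17-mers sits upstream of a minimal TATA-box promoter with low basal activity, so transcription depends on recruitment of a Gal4 DNA-binding domain fused to an activation domain. A Xenopus β-globin 5′ UTR acts as a translational enhancer ahead of the mouse Ifng coding sequence. No epitope tag or reporter is annotated. A WPRE follows to boost transcript stability and expression, and the human growth hormone polyadenylation signal terminates the message.

The plasmid serves as a Gal4-responsive output module. It comes from work on synthetic GPCRs for programmable sensing and control of cell behaviour, which suggests that receptor-driven Gal4 activity is converted into cytokine release, although the record does not detail the pairing. It can be used by transfection or after packaging into AAV.
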