Features (pLannotate 1.2.2; 24 found; start..end, strand, type, name):
     12..39      +  repeat_region  AAV2 ITR (fragment): inverted terminal repeat of adeno-associated virus serotype 2 inverted
     68..95      +  repeat_region  AAV2 ITR (fragment): inverted terminal repeat of adeno-associated virus serotype 2 inverted
    215..232     +  protein_bind   5X UAS (fragment): five tandem copies of the "ScaI site" 17-mer CGGAGTACTGTCCTCCG, an upstream activating sequence (UAS) that efficiently binds yeast Gal4 (Webster et al., 1988; Pfeiffer et al., 2010) GAL4
    243..260     +  protein_bind   5X UAS (fragment): five tandem copies of the "ScaI site" 17-mer CGGAGTACTGTCCTCCG, an upstream activating sequence (UAS) that efficiently binds yeast Gal4 (Webster et al., 1988; Pfeiffer et al., 2010) GAL4
    314..331     +  protein_bind   5X UAS (fragment): five tandem copies of the "ScaI site" 17-mer CGGAGTACTGTCCTCCG, an upstream activating sequence (UAS) that efficiently binds yeast Gal4 (Webster et al., 1988; Pfeiffer et al., 2010) GAL4
    342..359     +  protein_bind   5X UAS (fragment): five tandem copies of the "ScaI site" 17-mer CGGAGTACTGTCCTCCG, an upstream activating sequence (UAS) that efficiently binds yeast Gal4 (Webster et al., 1988; Pfeiffer et al., 2010) GAL4
    368..385     +  protein_bind   5X UAS (fragment): five tandem copies of the "ScaI site" 17-mer CGGAGTACTGTCCTCCG, an upstream activating sequence (UAS) that efficiently binds yeast Gal4 (Webster et al., 1988; Pfeiffer et al., 2010) GAL4
    396..413     +  protein_bind   5X UAS (fragment): five tandem copies of the "ScaI site" 17-mer CGGAGTACTGTCCTCCG, an upstream activating sequence (UAS) that efficiently binds yeast Gal4 (Webster et al., 1988; Pfeiffer et al., 2010) GAL4
    422..439     +  protein_bind   5X UAS (fragment): five tandem copies of the "ScaI site" 17-mer CGGAGTACTGTCCTCCG, an upstream activating sequence (UAS) that efficiently binds yeast Gal4 (Webster et al., 1988; Pfeiffer et al., 2010) GAL4
    450..467     +  protein_bind   5X UAS (fragment): five tandem copies of the "ScaI site" 17-mer CGGAGTACTGTCCTCCG, an upstream activating sequence (UAS) that efficiently binds yeast Gal4 (Webster et al., 1988; Pfeiffer et al., 2010) GAL4
    529..546     +  promoter       minP (fragment): minimal TATA-box promoter with low basal activity
    619..661     +  5'UTR          Xenopus globin 5'-UTR: translational enhancer from the 5'-UTR of the major beta-globin gene of Xenopus laevis
    726..1190    +  CDS            Ifng: IFNG_MOUSE - Experimental evidence at protein level: Swiss-Prot protein existence level 1. Type II interferon produced by immune cells such as T-cells and NK cells that plays crucial roles in antimicrobial, antiviral, and antitumor responses by activating effector immune cells and enhancing antigen presentation (PubMed:8456301, PubMed:11585387). Primarily signals through the JAK-STAT pathway after interaction with its receptor IFNGR1 to affect gene regulation. Upon IFNG binding, IFNGR1 intracellular domain opens out to allow association of downstream signaling components JAK2, JAK1 and STAT1,
   1197..1215    +  misc_feature   MCS (fragment): pBluescript multiple cloning site
   1215..1803    +  misc_feature   WPRE: woodchuck hepatitis virus posttranscriptional regulatory element
   1835..2311    +  polyA_signal   hGH poly(A) signal: human growth hormone polyadenylation signal
   2351..2491    +  repeat_region  AAV2 ITR: inverted terminal repeat of adeno-associated virus serotype 2 inverted
   2496..2547    -  misc_feature   bom (fragment): basis of mobility region from pBR322
   2566..3021    +  rep_origin     f1 ori (sequence partly withheld): f1 bacteriophage origin of replication; arrow indicates direction of (+) strand synthesis
   3022..3071    -  misc_feature   bom (fragment): basis of mobility region from pBR322
   3173..3208    -  CDS            rop (fragment): Rop protein, which maintains plasmids at low copy number; rop
   3303..3407    +  promoter       AmpR promoter: bla
   3408..4268    +  CDS            AmpR: β-lactamase; bla; confers resistance to ampicillin, carbenicillin, and related antibiotics
   4439..5027    +  rep_origin     ori: high-copy-number ColE1/pMB1/pBR322/pUC origin of replication
>Addgene plasmid #230004 | pAAV-UAS-mIFNγ | addgene full sequence | sequence record 457190 | Addgene NGS Result
CCTGCAGGCAGCTGCGCGCTCGCTCGCTCACTGAGGCCGCCCGGGCGTCGGGCGACCTTTGGTCGCCCGG
CCTCAGTGAGCGAGCGAGCGCGCAGAGAGGGAGTGGCCAACTCCATCACTAGGGGTTCCTGCGGCCGCAC
GCGTGCAAAAAGCTTAGGCCTCCAAGGCGGAGTACTGTCCTCCGGGCTGGCGGAGTACTGTCCTCCGGCA
AGGTCGGAGTACTGTCCTCCGACACTAGAGGTCGGAGTACTGTCCTCCGACGCAAGGCGGAGTACTGTCC
TCCGGGCTGCGGAGTACTGTCCTCCGGCAAGGTCGGAGTACTGTCCTCCGACACTAGAGGTCGGAGTACT
GTCCTCCGACGCAAGGTCGGAGTACTGTCCTCCGACACTAGAGGTCGGAGTACTGTCCTCCGACGCAAGG
TCGGAGTACTGTCCTCCGACACTAGAGGTCGGAGTACTGTCCTCCGACGCAAGGCGGAGTACTGTCCTCC
GGGCTGGCGGAGTACTGTCCTCCGGCAAGGGTCGACTCTAGAGGGTATATAATGGATCCCATCGCGTCTC
AGCCTCACTTTGAGCTCCTCCACACGAATTCCCCGATACCGTCGATTCAAGGAGCTTGCTTGTTCTTTTT
GCAGAAGCTCAGAATAAACGCTCAACTTTGGCAGATCTACCAAGCTTGGTACCGAGCTCGGATCCACTAG
TGATCCCCGGGTACCGGTCGCCACCATGAACGCCACGCACTGCATCCTGGCTCTCCAACTCTTTCTTATG
GCGGTCAGTGGCTGCTACTGTCACGGTACCGTAATCGAGAGCCTGGAGTCCCTCAATAATTATTTTAATT
CCAGTGGGATTGATGTAGAAGAAAAGAGTCTCTTTCTGGACATCTGGAGAAACTGGCAGAAAGACGGCGA
CATGAAGATCCTCCAGTCCCAAATAATATCATTTTACTTGCGACTGTTTGAGGTCTTGAAGGATAATCAG
GCCATCTCAAACAATATTAGTGTAATCGAATCTCACCTCATTACCACTTTTTTTTCTAATTCCAAGGCGA
AAAAGGACGCTTTTATGTCAATAGCTAAATTCGAGGTGAATAATCCTCAGGTACAACGGCAGGCTTTCAA
TGAACTGATACGCGTCGTCCATCAATTGCTCCCGGAGAGCAGCCTCCGGAAGAGGAAGCGCAGCCGGTGC
TGATAGGATATCAAGCTTATCGATAATCAACCTCTGGATTACAAAATTTGTGAAAGATTGACTGGTATTC
TTAACTATGTTGCTCCTTTTACGCTATGTGGATACGCTGCTTTAATGCCTTTGTATCATGCTATTGCTTC
CCGTATGGCTTTCATTTTCTCCTCCTTGTATAAATCCTGGTTGCTGTCTCTTTATGAGGAGTTGTGGCCC
GTTGTCAGGCAACGTGGCGTGGTGTGCACTGTGTTTGCTGACGCAACCCCCACTGGTTGGGGCATTGCCA
CCACCTGTCAGCTCCTTTCCGGGACTTTCGCTTTCCCCCTCCCTATTGCCACGGCGGAACTCATCGCCGC
CTGCCTTGCCCGCTGCTGGACAGGGGCTCGGCTGTTGGGCACTGACAATTCCGTGGTGTTGTCGGGGAAA
TCATCGTCCTTTCCTTGGCTGCTCGCCTATGTTGCCACCTGGATTCTGCGCGGGACGTCCTTCTGCTACG
TCCCTTCGGCCCTCAATCCAGCGGACCTTCCTTCCCGCGGCCTGCTGCCGGCTCTGCGGCCTCTTCCGCG
TCTTCGCCTTCGCCCTCAGACGAGTCGGATCTCCCTTTGGGCCGCCTCCCCGCATCGATACCGAGCGCTG
CTCGAGAGATCTACGGGTGGCATCCCTGTGACCCCTCCCCAGTGCCTCTCCTGGCCCTGGAAGTTGCCAC
TCCAGTGCCCACCAGCCTTGTCCTAATAAAATTAAGTTGCATCATTTTGTCTGACTAGGTGTCCTTCTAT
AATATTATGGGGTGGAGGGGGGTGGTATGGAGCAAGGGGCAAGTTGGGAAGACAACCTGTAGGGCCTGCG
GGGTCTATTGGGAACCAAGCTGGAGTGCAGTGGCACAATCTTGGCTCACTGCAATCTCCGCCTCCTGGGT
TCAAGCGATTCTCCTGCCTCAGCCTCCCGAGTTGTTGGGATTCCAGGCATGCATGACCAGGCTCAGCTAA
TTTTTGTTTTTTTGGTAGAGACGGGGTTTCACCATATTGGCCAGGCTGGTCTCCAACTCCTAATCTCAGG
TGATCTACCCACCTTGGCCTCCCAAATTGCTGGGATTACAGGCGTGAACCACTGCTCCCTTCCCTGTCCT
TCTGATTTTGTAGGTAACCACGTGCGGACCGAGCGGCCGCAGGAACCCCTAGTGATGGAGTTGGCCACTC
CCTCTCTGCGCGCTCGCTCGCTCACTGAGGCCGGGCGACCAAAGGTCGCCCGACGCCCGGGCTTTGCCCG
GGCGGCCTCAGTGAGCGAGCGAGCGCGCAGCTGCCTGCAGGGGCGCCTGATGCGGTATTTTCTCCTTACG
CATCTGTGCGGTATTTCACACCGCATA
[95 nt withheld, positions 2548-2642]
T
[46 nt withheld, positions 2644-2689]
C
[141 nt withheld, positions 2691-2831]
CCTTTGACGTTGGAGTCCACGTTCTTT
[37 nt withheld, positions 2859-2895]
ACTCTATCTCGGGCTATTCTTTTGATTTATAAGGGATTTTGCCGATTTCGGTCTATTGGTTAAAAAATGA
GCTGATTTAACAAAAATTTAACGCGAATTTTAACAAAATATTAACGTTTACAATTTTATGGTGCACTCTC
AGTACAATCTGCTCTGATGCCGCATAGTTAAGCCAGCCCCGACACCCGCCAACACCCGCTGACGCGCCCT
GACGGGCTTGTCTGCTCCCGGCATCCGCTTACAGACAAGCTGTGACCGTCTCCGGGAGCTGCATGTGTCA
GAGGTTTTCACCGTCATCACCGAAACGCGCGAGACGAAAGGGCCTCGTGATACGCCTATTTTTATAGGTT
AATGTCATGATAATAATGGTTTCTTAGACGTCAGGTGGCACTTTTCGGGGAAATGTGCGCGGAACCCCTA
TTTGTTTATTTTTCTAAATACATTCAAATATGTATCCGCTCATGAGACAATAACCCTGATAAATGCTTCA
ATAATATTGAAAAAGGAAGAGTATGAGTATTCAACATTTCCGTGTCGCCCTTATTCCCTTTTTTGCGGCA
TTTTGCCTTCCTGTTTTTGCTCACCCAGAAACGCTGGTGAAAGTAAAAGATGCTGAAGATCAGTTGGGTG
CACGAGTGGGTTACATCGAACTGGATCTCAACAGCGGTAAGATCCTTGAGAGTTTTCGCCCCGAAGAACG
TTTTCCAATGATGAGCACTTTTAAAGTTCTGCTATGTGGCGCGGTATTATCCCGTATTGACGCCGGGCAA
GAGCAACTCGGTCGCCGCATACACTATTCTCAGAATGACTTGGTTGAGTACTCACCAGTCACAGAAAAGC
ATCTTACGGATGGCATGACAGTAAGAGAATTATGCAGTGCTGCCATAACCATGAGTGATAACACTGCGGC
CAACTTACTTCTGACAACGATCGGAGGACCGAAGGAGCTAACCGCTTTTTTGCACAACATGGGGGATCAT
GTAACTCGCCTTGATCGTTGGGAACCGGAGCTGAATGAAGCCATACCAAACGACGAGCGTGACACCACGA
TGCCTGTAGCAATGGCAACAACGTTGCGCAAACTATTAACTGGCGAACTACTTACTCTAGCTTCCCGGCA
ACAATTAATAGACTGGATGGAGGCGGATAAAGTTGCAGGACCACTTCTGCGCTCGGCCCTTCCGGCTGGC
TGGTTTATTGCTGATAAATCTGGAGCCGGTGAGCGTGGGTCTCGCGGTATCATTGCAGCACTGGGGCCAG
ATGGTAAGCCCTCCCGTATCGTAGTTATCTACACGACGGGGAGTCAGGCAACTATGGATGAACGAAATAG
ACAGATCGCTGAGATAGGTGCCTCACTGATTAAGCATTGGTAACTGTCAGACCAAGTTTACTCATATATA
CTTTAGATTGATTTAAAACTTCATTTTTAATTTAAAAGGATCTAGGTGAAGATCCTTTTTGATAATCTCA
TGACCAAAATCCCTTAACGTGAGTTTTCGTTCCACTGAGCGTCAGACCCCGTAGAAAAGATCAAAGGATC
TTCTTGAGATCCTTTTTTTCTGCGCGTAATCTGCTGCTTGCAAACAAAAAAACCACCGCTACCAGCGGTG
GTTTGTTTGCCGGATCAAGAGCTACCAACTCTTTTTCCGAAGGTAACTGGCTTCAGCAGAGCGCAGATAC
CAAATACTGTTCTTCTAGTGTAGCCGTAGTTAGGCCACCACTTCAAGAACTCTGTAGCACCGCCTACATA
CCTCGCTCTGCTAATCCTGTTACCAGTGGCTGCTGCCAGTGGCGATAAGTCGTGTCTTACCGGGTTGGAC
TCAAGACGATAGTTACCGGATAAGGCGCAGCGGTCGGGCTGAACGGGGGGTTCGTGCACACAGCCCAGCT
TGGAGCGAACGACCTACACCGAACTGAGATACCTACAGCGTGAGCTATGAGAAAGCGCCACGCTTCCCGA
AGGGAGAAAGGCGGACAGGTATCCGGTAAGCGGCAGGGTCGGAACAGGAGAGCGCACGAGGGAGCTTCCA
GGGGGAAACGCCTGGTATCTTTATAGTCCTGTCGGGTTTCGCCACCTCTGACTTGAGCGTCGATTTTTGT
GATGCTCGTCAGGGGGGCGGAGCCTATGGAAAAACGCCAGCAACGCGGCCTTTTTACGGTTCCTGGCCTT
TTGCTGGCCTTTTGCTCACATGT
